>Addgene plasmid #15584 | GAL FLAG25QDProCFPp303 | addgene partial sequence | sequence record 22148 | GAL1 5'-AATATACCTCTATACTTTAACGTC-3'
ACTACAAGGACGACGATGACAAGCTGGCGACCCTGGAAAAGCTGATGAAGGCCTTCGAGTCCCTCAAAAG
CTTCCAACAGCAGCAACAGCAACAACAGCAGCAACAGCAACAACAGCAGCAACAGCAACAACAGCAGCAA
CAGCAACAACTGCAGCCCGGGGGATCCCTGAGTAAAGGAGAAGAACTTTTCACTGGAGTTGTCCCAATTC
TTGTTGAATTAGATGGTGATGTTAATGGGCACAAATTTTCTGTCAGTGGAGAGGGTGAAGGTGATGCAAC
ATACGGAAAACTTACCCTTAAATTTATTTGCACTACTGGAAAACTACCTGTTCCATGGCCAACACTTGTC
ACTACTTTGACTTGGGGTGTTCAATGCTTTTCAAGATACCCAGATCATATGAAACGGCATGACTTTTTCA
AGAGTGCCATGCCCGAAGGTTATGTACAGGAAAGAACTATATTTTTCAAAGATGACGGGAACTACAAGAC
ACGTGCTGAAGTCAAGTTTGAAGGTGATACCCTTGTTAATAGAATCGAGTTAAAAGGTATTGATTTTAAA
GAAGATGGAAACATTCTTGGACACAAATTGGAATACAACTATATTTCACACAATGTATACATCACTGCAG
ACAAACAAAAGAATGGAATCAAAGCTCATTTCAAAATTAGACACAACATTGAAGATGGAAGCGTTCAACT
AGCAGACCATTATCAACAAAATACTCCAATTGG
