[The description below was written by a language model from this plasmid's Addgene catalogue record.]
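Description:
GAL FLAG25QDProCFPp303 is a yeast expression plasmid built on the p303 Gal backbone. It carries a HIS3 auxotrophic marker for selection in yeast and ampicillin resistance for propagation in E. coli, where it is listed as low copy. The "303" designation suggests a pRS303-type integrating vector, which would lack a yeast replication origin and be maintained by insertion at the HIS3 locus. The record does not state this, however, and no feature table is available to confirm which origins are present. The promoter is also not listed as a separate field, but the backbone name, the construct name and the use of a Gal1 sequencing primer all point to galactose-inducible expression from a GAL1 promoter. Such a promoter would keep the insert off in glucose and switch it on when cells are shifted to galactose.

The insert is a fragment of human huntingtin (HTT) with a 25-glutamine tract, a length in the normal, non-pathogenic range. The proline-rich region that normally follows the polyglutamine stretch has been deleted. The protein carries an N-terminal FLAG epitope for immunodetection and a C-terminal CFP fusion, which lets its localisation and aggregation state be followed by fluorescence microscopy. The exact boundaries of the huntingtin fragment are not given in the record.

The construct comes from a study of how sequences flanking the polyglutamine tract alter its toxicity in yeast. In that context it most plausibly serves as a short-repeat comparison for expanded-polyglutamine versions, and allows the contribution of the proline-rich region and the FLAG tag to aggregation and toxicity to be assessed.
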