Addgene plasmid #15584: GAL FLAG25QDProCFPp303
Depositing lab: Susan Lindquist. Depositing organization: Whitehead Institute for Biomedical Research. Publication: Flanking sequences profoundly alter polyglutamine toxicity in yeast. Duennwald ML, Jagadish S, Muchowski PJ, Lindquist S. Proc Natl Acad Sci U S A. 2006 Jul 18. 103(29):11045-50. 10.1073/pnas.0604547103 PubMed 16832050.
Backbone
  Vector backbone: p303 Gal
  Vector type: Yeast Expression
  Selectable markers: HIS3
Growth in bacteria
  Bacterial resistance: Ampicillin, 100 μg/mL
  Growth temperature: 37°C
  Growth strain: DH5alpha
  Copy number: Low Copy
Gene/Insert
  Gene/Insert name: htt 25Q Delta Pro (alt name: htt 25Q)
  Species: H. sapiens (human)
  Mutation: Proline-rich region removed
  GenBank ID: NM_002111
  Entrez Gene: HTT (a.k.a. HD, IT15, LOMARS)
  Tag / fusion protein: FLAG (N terminal on insert); CFP (C terminal on insert)
  Cloning method: Restriction Enzyme
  Sequencing primers: 5′ Gal1; 3′ EGFP-N
Terms and licenses: Academic/Nonprofit Terms; Industry Terms: Not Available to Industry
Depositor comments: Figure 1C in article. Lindquist lab number: 7719
How to cite: GAL FLAG25QDProCFPp303 was a gift from Susan Lindquist (Addgene plasmid # 15584 ; http://n2t.net/addgene:15584 ; RRID:Addgene_15584)
